# Supplementary material for: The Integration of Multiple Nuclear-Encoded Transgenes in the Green Alga Chlamydomonas reinhardtii Results in Higher Transcription Levels
Source: Front Plant Sci. 2020 Feb 14;10:1784. doi: 10.3389/fpls.2019.01784 (PMC7033495; doi:10.3389/fpls.2019.01784)
Supplement: Supplementary file 1 [file DataSheet_1.zip › pSL18-HygR-fd-hyd.gb]

LOCUS       fd-hyd_cMap2_#5         7709 bp ds-DNA     circular     24-OCT-2019
DEFINITION  .
FEATURES             Location/Qualifiers
     Terminator      6445..7035
                     /label="psaD terminator"
     promoter        complement(3601..3921)
                     /label="Beta2-tubulin promotor"
     promoter        complement(7066..7084)
                     /label="T7_promoter Promoter|promoter"
     CDS             135..649
                     /label="ampicillin_resistance_gene2 Selectable marker|CDS"
     CDS             7092..7251
                     /label="lacZ_alpha_fragment Reporter gene|CDS"
     promoter        2177..2196
                     /label="T3_promoter Promoter|promoter"
     promoter        65..93
                     /label="ampicillin_resistance_gene(b-lactamase)promoter Promoter|promoter"
     CDS             4696..5073
                     /label="Ferredoxin"
     CDS             5119..6444
                     /label="HydA1"
     promoter        2078..2107
                     /label="lac_promoter Promoter|promoter"
     misc_feature    complement(2214..2453)
                     /label="rbcS2 terminator"
     promoter        3922..4695
                     /label="psaD promoter"
     misc_feature    5074..5118
                     /label="linker"
     gap             2112..2134
                     /label="lac_operator Regulatory sequence|gap"
     CDS             complement(2454..3600)
                     /label="HygR"
ORIGIN
        1 cccggggtgg cacttttcgg ggaaatgtgc gcggaacccc tatttgttta tttttctaaa
       61 tacattcaaa tatgtatccg ctcatgagac aataaccctg ataaatgctt caataatatt
      121 gaaaaaggaa gagtatgagt attcaacatt tccgtgtcgc ccttattccc ttttttgcgg
      181 cattttgcct tcctgttttt gctcacccag aaacgctggt gaaagtaaaa gatgctgaag
      241 atcagttggg tgcacgagtg ggttacatcg aactggatct caacagcggt aagatccttg
      301 agagttttcg ccccgaagaa cgttttccaa tgatgagcac ttttaaagtt ctgctatgtg
      361 gcgcggtatt atcccgtatt gacgccgggc aagagcaact cggtcgccgc atacactatt
      421 ctcagaatga cttggttgag tactcaccag tcacagaaaa gcatcttacg gatggcatga
      481 cagtaagaga attatgcagt gctgccataa ccatgagtga taacactgcg gccaacttac
      541 ttctgacaac gatcggagga ccgaaggagc taaccgcttt tttgcacaac atgggggatc
      601 atgtaactcg ccttgatcgt tgggaaccgg agctgaatga agccatacca aacgacgagc
      661 gtgacaccac gatgcctgta gcaatggcaa caacgttgcg caaactatta actggcgaac
      721 tacttactct agcttcccgg caacaattaa tagactggat ggaggcggat aaagttgcag
      781 gaccacttct gcgctcggcc cttccggctg gctggtttat tgctgataaa tctggagccg
      841 gtgagcgtgg gtctcgcggt atcattgcag cactggggcc agatggtaag ccctcccgta
      901 tcgtagttat ctacacgacg gggagtcagg caactatgga tgaacgaaat agacagatcg
      961 ctgagatagg tgcctcactg attaagcatt ggtaactgtc agaccaagtt tactcatata
     1021 tactttagat tgatttaaaa cttcattttt aatttaaaag gatctaggtg aagatccttt
     1081 ttgataatct catgaccaaa atcccttaac gtgagttttc gttccactga gcgtcagacc
     1141 ccgtagaaaa gatcaaagga tcttcttgag atcctttttt tctgcgcgta atctgctgct
     1201 tgcaaacaaa aaaaccaccg ctaccagcgg tggtttgttt gccggatcaa gagctaccaa
     1261 ctctttttcc gaaggtaact ggcttcagca gagcgcagat accaaatact gtccttctag
     1321 tgtagccgta gttaggccac cacttcaaga actctgtagc accgcctaca tacctcgctc
     1381 tgctaatcct gttaccagtg gctgctgcca gtggcgataa gtcgtgtctt accgggttgg
     1441 actcaagacg atagttaccg gataaggcgc agcggtcggg ctgaacgggg ggttcgtgca
     1501 cacagcccag cttggagcga acgacctaca ccgaactgag atacctacag cgtgagctat
     1561 gagaaagcgc cacgcttccc gaagggagaa aggcggacag gtatccggta agcggcaggg
     1621 tcggaacagg agagcgcacg agggagcttc cagggggaaa cgcctggtat ctttatagtc
     1681 ctgtcgggtt tcgccacctc tgacttgagc gtcgattttt gtgatgctcg tcaggggggc
     1741 ggagcctatg gaaaaacgcc agcaacgcgg cctttttacg gttcctggcc ttttgctggc
     1801 cttttgctca catgttcttt cctgcgttat cccctgattc tgtggataac cgtattaccg
     1861 cctttgagtg agctgatacc gctcgccgca gccgaacgac cgagcgcagc gagtcagtga
     1921 gcgaggaagc ggaagagcgc ccaatacgca aaccgcctct ccccgcgcgt tggccgattc
     1981 attaatgcag ctggcacgac aggtttcccg actggaaagc gggcagtgag cgcaacgcaa
     2041 ttaatgtgag ttagctcact cattaggcac cccaggcttt acactttatg cttccggctc
     2101 gtatgttgtg tggaattgtg agcggataac aatttcacac aggaaacagc tatgaccatg
     2161 attacgccaa gcgcgcaatt aaccctcact aaagggaaca aaagctgggt acccgcttca
     2221 aatacgccca gcccgcccat ggagaaagag gccaaaatca acggaggatc gttacaacca
     2281 acaaaattgc aaaactcctc cgctttttac gtgttgaaaa agactgatca gcacgaaacg
     2341 gggagctaag ctaccgcttc agcacttgag agcagtatct tccatccacc gccgttcgtc
     2401 agggggcaag gctcagatca acgagcgcct ccatttacac ggagcgggga tccttatcag
     2461 gcgccggggg cggtgtccgg cggcccccag aggaactgcg ccagttcctc cggatcggtg
     2521 aagccggaga gatccagcgg ggtctcctcg aacacctcga agtcgtgcag gaaggtgaag
     2581 gcgagcagtt cgcgggcgaa gtcctcggtc cgcttccact gcgccccgtc gagcagcgcg
     2641 gccaggatct cgcggtcgcc ccggaaggcg ttgagatgca gttgcaccag gctgtagcgg
     2701 gagtctcccg catagacgtc ggtgaagtcg acgatcccgg tgacctcggt cgcggccagg
     2761 tccacgaaga tgttggtccc gtgcaggtcg ccgtggacga accggggttc gcggccggcc
     2821 agcagcgtgt ccacgtccgg cagccagtcc tccaggcggt ccagcagccg gggcgagagg
     2881 tagccccacc cgcggtggtc ctcgacggtc gccgcgcggc gttcccgcag cagttccggg
     2941 aagacctcgg aatggggggt gagcacggtg ttcccggtca gcggcaccct gtgcagccgg
     3001 ccgagcaccc ggccgagttc gcgggccagg gcgagcagcg cgttccggtc ggtcgtgccg
     3061 tccatcgcgg accgccaggt ggtgccggtc atccggctca tcaccaggta gggccacggc
     3121 caggctccgg tgccgggccg cagctcgccg cggccgagga ggcggggcac cggcaccggg
     3181 gcgtccgcca ggaccgcgta cgcctccgac tccgacgcga ggctctccgg accgcaccag
     3241 tgctcgccga acagcttgat caccgggccg ggctcgccga ccagtacggg gttggtgctc
     3301 tcgccgggca cccgcagcac cggcggcacc ggcagcccga gctcctccag ggctcggcgg
     3361 gccagcggct gcaaatggaa acggcgacgc agggttagat gctgcttgag acagcgacag
     3421 aggagccaaa agccttcgtc gacacaatgc gggcgttgca agtcaaatct gcaagcacgc
     3481 tgcctgatcc gccgggcttg ctcgtcgact cacctcccag aattcctggt cgttccgcag
     3541 gctcgcgtag gaatcatccg aatcaatacg gtcgagaagt aacagggatt cttgtgtcat
     3601 gtttgcgggt tgtgactgaa acgaagagga agaggcgccc ccttagcgga gtgcgatcac
     3661 aagctcgagt ggcctgtgta gaagtggtag tgatctaggt gtttgaatat ggctttggta
     3721 gctcgctata atgtctttgc aatcgggggc ctggctattt aaacagcgct cgccctggag
     3781 cggcatcgga gcgcccatgc agccccgaag gagcttcggg gggtcgaagc atcatcggtg
     3841 ttgcatgcag cgccgggaag ccgtctcgca gcccgcccta ccttttgctg gaagtgtcat
     3901 agcgcaagaa agaagcttga tcctcaccaa tcgtcacacg agccctcgtc agaaacacgt
     3961 ctccgccacg ctctccctct cacggccgac cccgcagccc ttttgccctt tcctaggcca
     4021 ccgacaggac ccaggcgctc tcagcatgcc tcaacaaccc gtactcgtgc cagcggtgcc
     4081 cttgtgctgg tgatcgcttg gaagcgcatg cgaagacgaa ggggcggagc aggcggcctg
     4141 gctgttcgaa gggctcgccg ccagttcggg tgcctttctc cacgcgcgcc tccacaccta
     4201 ccgatgcgtg aaggcaggca aatgctcatg tttgcccgaa ctcggagtcc ttaaaaagcc
     4261 gcttcttgtc gtcgttccga gacatgttag cagatcgcag tgccaccttt cctgacgcgc
     4321 tcggccccat attcggacgc aattgtcatt tgtagcacaa ttggagcaaa tctggcgagg
     4381 cagtaggctt ttaagttgca aggcgagaga gcaaagtggg acgcggcgtg attattggta
     4441 tttacgcgac ggcccggcgc gttagcggcc cttcccccag gccagggacg attatgtatc
     4501 aatattgttg cgttcgggca ctcgtgcgag ggctcctgcg ggctggggag ggggatctgg
     4561 gaattggagg tacgaccgag atggcttgct cggggggagg tttcctcgcc gagcaagcca
     4621 gggttaggtg ttgcgctctt gactcgttgt gcattctagg accccactgc tactcacaac
     4681 aagcccatgg gcacaatggc gatggcaatg cgttcaactt tcgccgcgcg agtgggagcg
     4741 aaacctgctg ttagaggtgc tcgccctgca tctaggatgt cctgcatggc ctacaaggtg
     4801 acgctgaaga cccctagcgg tgacaagacc atcgagtgcc ctgccgacac gtacatccta
     4861 gatgccgccg aggaggccgg tctggacctg ccctactcct gccgcgctgg cgcttgctcc
     4921 agctgcgctg gcaaggtggc cgctggcacc gtggaccaga gcgaccagtc cttcctggac
     4981 gacgcccaga tgggcaacgg cttcgtgctg acctgcgtgg cctaccccac cagcgactgc
     5041 accatccaga cccaccagga ggaggccctg tacggcggtg gcggctccgg cggcggcggc
     5101 agcggcggcg gcggcagcgc tgctcccgct gctgaggctc ccctgagcca cgtgcaacag
     5161 gctctggccg agctggccaa gcccaaggac gaccccaccc gcaagcacgt gtgtgtgcaa
     5221 gtcgctccgg ctgttcgcgt ggccattgct gagaccctgg gcctggctcc cggcgctacc
     5281 acccccaagc agctggctga gggcctgcgc cgcctgggct tcgacgaggt gttcgacacc
     5341 ctgttcggcg ccgacctgac catcatggag gagggcagcg agctgctgca ccgcctgacc
     5401 gagcacctgg aggctcaccc ccatagcgac gagcccctgc ccatgttcac cagctgctgc
     5461 cccggctgga tcgccatgct ggagaagtcc taccccgacc tgatccccta cgtgtccagc
     5521 tgcaagagcc cccaaatgat gctggccgcc atggtcaaga gctacctggc cgagaagaag
     5581 ggcattgccc ccaaggacat ggtcatggtg tccatcatgc cctgcacgcg caagcagagc
     5641 gaggctgacc gcgactggtt ctgcgtggac gctgacccca ccctgcgcca gctggaccac
     5701 gtgatcacca ccgtcgagct gggcaacatc ttcaaggagc gcggcatcaa cctggcggag
     5761 ctgcccgagg gcgaatggga caaccccatg ggcgtgggca gcggcgctgg cgtgctgttc
     5821 ggcaccaccg gcggcgtgat ggaggctgct ctgcgcaccg cctacgagct gttcaccggc
     5881 acccccctgc cccgcctgag cctgagcgag gttcgcggca tggacggcat caaggagacc
     5941 aacatcacca tggtgcccgc tcccggtagc aagttcgagg agctgctgaa gcaccgcgct
     6001 gccgctcgcg ctgaggctgc tgctcacggc accccgggcc ccctggcttg ggacggcggc
     6061 gctggcttca ccagcgagga cggccgcggc ggcattaccc tgcgcgtggc ggtggctaac
     6121 ggcctgggca acgccaagaa gctgatcacc aagatgcaag ccggcgaagc gaagtacgac
     6181 ttcgtcgaga tcatggcctg ccccgctggc tgcgtgggcg gcggcggcca gccccgctcc
     6241 acggacaagg ccatcaccca gaagcgtcaa gcggctctgt acaacctgga cgagaagtcc
     6301 acgttgcgcc gtagccacga gaacccctcc atccgcgagc tgtacgacac ctacctgggc
     6361 gaaccgctgg gccacaaggc ccacgagctg ctacacaccc actacgtggc cggaggcgtc
     6421 gaggagaagg acgagaagaa gtaagcggga attcctgcag cccgggggat ccactagttc
     6481 tagatggcag cagctggacc gcctgtacca tggagaagag ctttacttgc cgggatggcc
     6541 gatttcgctg attgatacgg gatcggagct cggaggcttt cgcgctaggg gctaggcgaa
     6601 gggcagtggt gaccagggtc ggtgtggggt cggcccacgg tcaattagcc acaggaggat
     6661 cagggggagg taggcacgtc gacttggttt gcgaccccgc agttttggcg gacgtgctgt
     6721 tgtagatgtt agcgtgtgcg tgagccagtg gccaacgtgc cacacccatt gagaagacca
     6781 accaacttac tggcaatatc tgccaatgcc atactgcatg taatggccag gccatgtgag
     6841 agtttgccgt gcctgcgcgc gccccggggg cgcagtttag ctgaccagcc gtgggatgat
     6901 gcacgcattt gcaaggacag ggtaatcaca gcagcaacat ggtgggctta ggacagctgt
     6961 gggtcagtgg acggacggca ggggagggac ggcgcagctc gggagacagg gggagacagc
     7021 gtgactgtgc aatgcggccg ccaccgcggt ggagctccaa ttcgccctat agtgagtcgt
     7081 attacgcgcg ctcactggcc gtcgttttac aacgtcgtga ctgggaaaac cctggcgtta
     7141 cccaacttaa tcgccttgca gcacatcccc ctttcgccag ctggcgtaat agcgaagagg
     7201 cccgcaccga tcgcccttcc caacagttgc gcagcctgaa tggcgaatgg gnnnnnnnnn
     7261 nnnnnnnnnn nnnnnnnnnn nnnnnnnnnn nnnnnnnnnn nnnnnnnnnn nnnnnnnnnn
     7321 nnnnnnnnnn nnnnnnnnnn nnnnnnnnnn nnnnnnnnnn nnnnnnnnnn nnnnncnnnn
     7381 nnnnnnnnnn nnnnnnnnnn nnnnnnnnnn nnnnnnnnnn nnnnnnnnnn nnnnnnnnnn
     7441 nnnnnnnnnn nnnnnnnnnn nnnnnnnann nnnnnnnnnn nnnnnnnnnn nnnnnnnnnn
     7501 nnnnnnnnnn nnnnnnncct ttgacgttgg agtccacgtt ctttnnnnnn nnnnnnnnnn
     7561 nnnnnnnnnn nnnnnnnnnn naccctatct cggtctattc ttttgattta taagggattt
     7621 tgccgatttc ggcctattgg ttaaaaaatg agctgattta acaaaaattt aacgcgaatt
     7681 ttaacaaaat attaacgctt acaatttag
//
